Addgene plasmid #231597: pAV-H1promoter-2xTetO-Tornado-1xALFA-5xSunTag
Purpose: Express circular RNA translation reporter with 1xALFATag-5xSunTag under H1 promoter
Depositing lab: Marvin Tanenbaum. Depositing organization: Hubrecht Institute. Publication: Long-term imaging of individual ribosomes reveals ribosome cooperativity in mRNA translation. Madern MF, Yang S, Witteveen O, Segeren HA, Bauer M, Tanenbaum ME. Cell. 2025 Jan 23:S0092-8674(25)00045-5. doi: 10.1016/j.cell.2025.01.016. PubMed 39892379.
Backbone
  Vector backbone: pAV
  Vector type: Mammalian Expression
Growth in bacteria
  Bacterial resistance: Ampicillin, 100 μg/mL
  Growth temperature: 37°C
  Growth strain: DH5alpha
  Copy number: Unknown
Gene/Insert
  Gene/Insert name: Tornado-1xALFATag-5xSunTag
  Species: Synthetic
  Cloning method: Gibson Cloning
Terms and licenses: Academic/Nonprofit Terms; Industry Terms: Not Available to Industry
How to cite: pAV-H1promoter-2xTetO-Tornado-1xALFA-5xSunTag was a gift from Marvin Tanenbaum (Addgene plasmid # 231597 ; http://n2t.net/addgene:231597 ; RRID:Addgene_231597)
