[The description below was written by a language model from this plasmid's Addgene catalogue record and pLannotate feature annotations shown in this document.]
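Description:
pAV-H1promoter-2xTetO-Tornado-1xALFA-5xSunTag is a 6.6 kb mammalian expression plasmid on the pAV backbone that produces a circular RNA translation reporter. It is propagated in E. coli through a high-copy ColE1/pUC-type origin with ampicillin selection (AmpR under its own bla promoter), and it also carries an f1 phage origin. Two fragmentary AAV2 inverted terminal repeats are annotated, a legacy of the AAV-derived backbone. The record does not describe the plasmid as a packaging vector, and the partial ITR annotations do not establish that it could be used as one.

The payload is driven by the H1-2O2 promoter, a variant of the human H1 RNA polymerase III promoter carrying two Tet operator sites, which makes transcription doxycycline-inducible in cells expressing the Tet repressor. Downstream sits the synthetic Tornado cassette, of which the annotation detects a twister-type ribozyme. In the Tornado design, flanking self-cleaving ribozymes release RNA ends that the cellular ligase RtcB joins, giving a covalently closed circle. The circularised segment encodes one ALFA tag and five SunTag (GCN4_v4) peptide repeats, although the automated annotation picks up only two short GCN4 fragments. Nascent SunTag peptides are bound by fluorescent scFv fusions, so translation of the circle can be watched in live cells. This fits the depositors' work on long-term imaging of individual ribosomes. The record does not state how translation initiates on the circle.

On the opposite strand, an SV40 enhancer/early promoter drives a Tn5-derived neomycin/kanamycin resistance gene, with adjacent ble and transposase fragments. This is followed by the SV40 small t intron and a polyadenylation signal. The cassette would be expected to permit G418 selection of transfected mammalian cells.
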