Features (pLannotate 1.2.2; 22 found; start..end, strand, type, name):
    229..323     +  promoter       H1-2O2 promoter: doxycycline-inducible variant of the human H1 RNA promoter (Henriksen et al., 2007)
    366..432     +  ncRNA          twister-P3 (fragment): Accession: RF03154 - type-P3 twister ribozyme
    533..556     +  CDS            GCN4_v4 (fragment): GCN4 peptide optimized to improve solubility while preserving binding to an scFv-GFP fusion protein (Tanenbaum et al., 2014)
    825..847     +  CDS            GCN4_v4 (fragment): GCN4 peptide optimized to improve solubility while preserving binding to an scFv-GFP fusion protein (Tanenbaum et al., 2014)
   1031..1051    +  misc_feature   MCS (fragment): pUC18/19 multiple cloning site
   1109..1230    +  polyA_signal   SV40 poly(A) signal: SV40 polyadenylation signal
   1279..1408    +  repeat_region  AAV2 ITR (fragment): inverted terminal repeat of adeno-associated virus serotype 2 inverted
   1431..1498    +  CDS            lacZα (fragment): LacZα fragment of β-galactosidase; lacZ fragment
   1529..1957    -  rep_origin     f1 ori (sequence partly withheld): f1 bacteriophage origin of replication; arrow indicates direction of (+) strand synthesis
   1984..2088    +  promoter       AmpR promoter: bla
   2089..2949    +  CDS            AmpR: β-lactamase; bla; confers resistance to ampicillin, carbenicillin, and related antibiotics
   3120..3708    +  rep_origin     ori: high-copy-number ColE1/pMB1/pBR322/pUC origin of replication
   3873..3921    -  repeat_region  AAV2 ITR (fragment): inverted terminal repeat of adeno-associated virus serotype 2 inverted
   3977..4111    -  polyA_signal   SV40 poly(A) signal: SV40 polyadenylation signal
   4134..4217    -  CDS            large T antigen (fragment): large T antigen from SV40 (simian virus 40)
   4536..4556    -  CDS            SV40 NLS: nuclear localization signal of SV40 (simian virus 40) large T antigen
   4686..4751    -  intron         small t intron: SV40 (simian virus 40) small t antigen intron
   4753..4827    -  CDS            small t antigen (fragment): SV40 (simian virus 40) small t antigen
   4830..5150    -  CDS            ble (fragment): BLE_KLEPN - Experimental evidence at protein level: Swiss-Prot protein existence level 1. Binding protein with a strong affinity to the bleomycin family of antibiotics. Binds to CL990; an antimitotic-antibiotic compound. From Klebsiella pneumoniae.
   5174..5965    -  CDS            neo: KKA2_KLEPN - Also known as kan, nptII. Experimental evidence at protein level: Swiss-Prot protein existence level 1. Resistance to kanamycin, neomycin, paromomycin, ribostamycin, butirosin and gentamicin B. From Klebsiella pneumoniae.
   5997..6320    -  CDS            tnpA (fragment): TN5P_ECOLX - Also known as tnp. Experimental evidence at protein level: Swiss-Prot protein existence level 1. Mediates transposition of transposon Tn5 by a 'cut and paste' mechanism. First, the monomeric transposase binds the 19 bp inverted DNA repeats flanking the transposon. Then, dimerization of the DNA- bound transposase creates a synaptic DNA complex. After nicking of the first DNA strand, excision of the transposon proceeds through a series of intermediates. The transposase then mediates the insertion of the transposon at a new site by strand transfer. The activity of the wild- type tran
   6322..72      -  promoter       SV40 promoter (across the origin): SV40 enhancer and early promoter
>Addgene plasmid #231597 | pAV-H1promoter-2xTetO-Tornado-1xALFA-5xSunTag | addgene full sequence | sequence record 459315 | Addgene NGS Result
ATTGAGATGCATGCTTTGCATACTTCTGCCTGCTGGGGAGCCTGGGGACTTTCCACACCCTAACTGACAC
ACATTCCACAGCCGGATCCAAGGTCGGGCAGGAAGAACGCTGACGTCATCAACCCGCTCCAAGGAATCGC
GGGCCCAGTGTCACTAGGCGGGAACACCCAGCGCGCGTGCGCCCTGGCAGGAAGATGGCTGTGAGGGACA
GGGGAGTGGCGCCCTGCAATATTTGCATGTCGCTATGTGTTCTGGGAAATCACCATAAACGTGAAATCCC
TATCAGTGATAGAGACTTATAAGTTCCCTATCAGTGATAGAGATCCCGGTGCTCGCTTCGGCAGCACATA
TACTAGTCGACGGGCCGCACTCGCCGGTCCCAAGCCCGGATAAAATGGGAGGGGGCGGGAAACCGCCTAA
CCATACCGAGTGCGGCCGCAGGATCTGGATCTGGAAGCAGGCTGGAGGAAGAGCTGAGGAGACGCCTGAC
TGAGCCAGGTGGCGGAGGTTCTACCGGTGAAGAGCTACTATCCAAGAATTATCATCTTGAGAACGAGGTA
GCGCGTTTGAAGAAGGGTTCCGGCTCAGGAGAGGAACTGCTCTCGAAGAACTATCATCTTGAAAATGAGG
TCGCTCGATTAAAAAAGGGATCGGGCAGTGGTGAGGAACTACTTTCAAAGAATTACCACCTCGAAAACGA
AGTAGCTCGATTAAAGAAAGGTTCAGGGTCGGGTGAAGAATTACTGAGTAAAAATTATCATCTGGAAAAT
GAGGTAGCGAGACTAAAAAAGGGGAGTGGTTCTGGCGAGGAATTGCTATCGAAAAATTATCATCTTGAGA
ACGAAGTTGCTAGGCTCAAAAAGGGCTCAGGCTCAGGCGGTACCCCCAAGAAGAAGCGCAAGGTGAATGC
CACCATGGCTAGCGCGGTCGGCGTGGACTGTAGAACACTGCCAATGCCGGTCCCAAGCCCGGATAAAAGT
GGAGGGTACAGTCCACGCTCTAGAGCGGACTTCGGTCCGCTTTTTACTAGGACCTGCAGGCATGCAAGCT
TGACGTCGGTTACCGATATCCATATGGCGACCGCATCGATCTCGAGCCGAGGACTAGTAACTTGTTTATT
GCAGCTTATAATGGTTACAAATAAAGCAATAGCATCACAAATTTCACAAATAAAGCATTTTTTTCACTGC
ATTCTAGTTGTGGTTTGTCCAAACTCATCAATGTATCTTATCATGTCTTACGTAGATAAGTAGCATGGCG
GGTTAATCATTAACTACAAGGAACCCCTAGTGATGGAGTTGGCCACTCCCTCTCTGCGCGCTCGCTCGCT
CACTGAGGCCGGGCGACCAAAGGTCGCCCGACGCCCGGGCTTTGCCCGGGCGGCCTCAGTGAGCGAGCGA
GCGCGCAGAGAGGGACAGATCTGCAGATCTGCTGGCGTAATAGCGAAGAGGCCCGCACCGATCGCCCTTC
CCAACAGTTGCGCAGCCTGAATGGCGAATGGAAATTGTAAGCGTTAATATTTTGTTAAAATTCGCGTTAA
ATTTTTGTTAAATCAGCTCATTTTTTAACCAATAGGCCGAAATCGGCAAAATCCCTTATAAATCAAAAGA
ATAGACCGAGATAGGGT
[37 nt withheld, positions 1628-1664]
AAAGAACGTGGACTCCAACGTCAAAGG
[49 nt withheld, positions 1692-1740]
T
[91 nt withheld, positions 1742-1832]
G
[124 nt withheld, positions 1834-1957]
CAGGTGGCACTTTTCGGGGAAATGTGCGCGGAACCCCTATTTGTTTATTTTTCTAAATACATTCAAATAT
GTATCCGCTCATGAGACAATAACCCTGATAAATGCTTCAATAATATTGAAAAAGGAAGAGTATGAGTATT
CAACATTTCCGTGTCGCCCTTATTCCCTTTTTTGCGGCATTTTGCCTTCCTGTTTTTGCTCACCCAGAAA
CGCTGGTGAAAGTAAAAGATGCTGAAGATCAGTTGGGTGCACGAGTGGGTTACATCGAACTGGATCTCAA
CAGCGGTAAGATCCTTGAGAGTTTTCGCCCCGAAGAACGTTTTCCAATGATGAGCACTTTTAAAGTTCTG
CTATGTGGCGCGGTATTATCCCGTATTGACGCCGGGCAAGAGCAACTCGGTCGCCGCATACACTATTCTC
AGAATGACTTGGTTGAGTACTCACCAGTCACAGAAAAGCATCTTACGGATGGCATGACAGTAAGAGAATT
ATGCAGTGCTGCCATAACCATGAGTGATAACACTGCGGCCAACTTACTTCTGACAACGATCGGAGGACCG
AAGGAGCTAACCGCTTTTTTGCACAACATGGGGGATCATGTAACTCGCCTTGATCGTTGGGAACCGGAGC
TGAATGAAGCCATACCAAACGACGAGCGTGACACCACGATGCCTGTAGCAATGGCAACAACGTTGCGCAA
ACTATTAACTGGCGAACTACTTACTCTAGCTTCCCGGCAACAATTAATAGACTGGATGGAGGCGGATAAA
GTTGCAGGACCACTTCTGCGCTCGGCCCTTCCGGCTGGCTGGTTTATTGCTGATAAATCTGGAGCCGGTG
AGCGTGGGTCTCGCGGTATCATTGCAGCACTGGGGCCAGATGGTAAGCCCTCCCGTATCGTAGTTATCTA
CACGACGGGGAGTCAGGCAACTATGGATGAACGAAATAGACAGATCGCTGAGATAGGTGCCTCACTGATT
AAGCATTGGTAACTGTCAGACCAAGTTTACTCATATATACTTTAGATTGATTTAAAACTTCATTTTTAAT
TTAAAAGGATCTAGGTGAAGATCCTTTTTGATAATCTCATGACCAAAATCCCTTAACGTGAGTTTTCGTT
CCACTGAGCGTCAGACCCCGTAGAAAAGATCAAAGGATCTTCTTGAGATCCTTTTTTTCTGCGCGTAATC
TGCTGCTTGCAAACAAAAAAACCACCGCTACCAGCGGTGGTTTGTTTGCCGGATCAAGAGCTACCAACTC
TTTTTCCGAAGGTAACTGGCTTCAGCAGAGCGCAGATACCAAATACTGTTCTTCTAGTGTAGCCGTAGTT
AGGCCACCACTTCAAGAACTCTGTAGCACCGCCTACATACCTCGCTCTGCTAATCCTGTTACCAGTGGCT
GCTGCCAGTGGCGATAAGTCGTGTCTTACCGGGTTGGACTCAAGACGATAGTTACCGGATAAGGCGCAGC
GGTCGGGCTGAACGGGGGGTTCGTGCACACAGCCCAGCTTGGAGCGAACGACCTACACCGAACTGAGATA
CCTACAGCGTGAGCTATGAGAAAGCGCCACGCTTCCCGAAGGGAGAAAGGCGGACAGGTATCCGGTAAGC
GGCAGGGTCGGAACAGGAGAGCGCACGAGGGAGCTTCCAGGGGGAAACGCCTGGTATCTTTATAGTCCTG
TCGGGTTTCGCCACCTCTGACTTGAGCGTCGATTTTTGTGATGCTCGTCAGGGGGGCGGAGCCTATGGAA
AAACGCCAGCAACGCGGCCTTTTTACGGTTCCTGGCCTTTTGCTGGCCTTTTGCTCACATGTTCTTTCCT
GCGTTATCCCCTGATTCTGTGGATAACCGTATTACCGCCTTTGAGTGAGCTGATACCGCTCGCCGCAGCC
GAACGACCGAGCGCAGCGAGTCAGTGAGCGAGCGCGCAGAGAGGGAGTGGCCAACTCCATCACTAGGGGT
TCCTGGAGGGGTGGAGTCGTGACGTGAATTACGTCATAGGGTTAGGGAGGTCCTGGATCGATCCAGACAT
GATAAGATACATTGATGAGTTTGGACAAACCACAACTAGAATGCAGTGAAAAAAATGCTTTATTTGTGAA
ATTTGTGATGCTATTGCTTTATTTGTAACCATTATAAGCTGCAATAAACAAGTTAACAACAACAATTGCA
TTCATTTTATGTTTCAGGTTCAGGGGGAGGTGTGGGAGGTTTTTTAAAGCAAGTAAAACCTCTACAAATG
TGGTATGGCTGATTATGATCTCTAGTCAAGGCACTATACATCAAATATTCCTTATTAACCCCTTTACAAA
TTAAAAAGCTAAAGGTACACAATTTTTGAGCATAGTTATTAATAGCAGACACTCTATGCCTGTGTGGAGT
AAGAAAAAACAGTATGTTATGATTATAACTGTTATGCCTACTTATAAAGGTTACAGAATATTTTTCCATA
ATTTTCTTGTATAGCAGTGCAGCTTTTTCCTTTGTGGTGTAAATAGCAAAGCAAGCAAGAGTTCTATTAC
TAAACACAGCATGACTCAAAAAACTTAGCAATTCTGAAGGAAAGTCCTTGGGGTCTTCTACCTTTCTCTT
CTTTTTTGGAGGAGTAGAATGTTGAGAGTCAGCAGTAGCCTCATCATCACTAGATGGCATTTCTTCTGAG
CAAAACAGGTTTTCCTCATTAAAGGCATTCCACCACTGCTCCCATTCATCAGTTCCATAGGTTGGAATCT
AAAATACACAAACAATTAGAATCAGTAGTTTAACACATTATACACTTAAAAATTTTATATTTACCTTAGA
GCTTTAAATCTCTGTAGGTAGTTTGTCCAATTATGTCACACCACAGAAGTAAGGTTCCTTCACAAAGATC
CGGACCAAAGCGGCCATCGTGCCTCCCCACTCCTGCAGTTCGGGGGCATGGATGCGCGGATAGCCGCTGC
TGGTTTCCTGGATGCCGACGGATTTGCACTGCCGGTAGAACTCCGCGAGGTCGTCCAGCCTCAGGCAGCA
GCTGAACCAACTCGCGAGGGGATCGAGCCCGGGGTGGGCGAAGAACTCCAGCATGAGATCCCCGCGCTGG
AGGATCATCCAGCCGGCGTCCCGGAAAACGATTCCGAAGCCCAACCTTTCATAGAAGGCGGCGGTGGAAT
CGAAATCTCGTGATGGCAGGTTGGGCGTCGCTTGGTCGGTCATTTCGAACCCCAGAGTCCCGCTCAGAAG
AACTCGTCAAGAAGGCGATAGAAGGCGATGCGCTGCGAATCGGGAGCGGCGATACCGTAAAGCACGAGGA
AGCGGTCAGCCCATTCGCCGCCAAGCTCTTCAGCAATATCACGGGTAGCCAACGCTATGTCCTGATAGCG
GTCCGCCACACCCAGCCGGCCACAGTCGATGAATCCAGAAAAGCGGCCATTTTCCACCATGATATTCGGC
AAGCAGGCATCGCCATGGGTCACGACGAGATCCTCGCCGTCGGGCATGCGCGCCTTGAGCCTGGCGAACA
GTTCGGCTGGCGCGAGCCCCTGATGCTCTTCGTCCAGATCATCCTGATCGACAAGACCGGCTTCCATCCG
AGTACGTGCTCGCTCGATGCGATGTTTCGCTTGGTGGTCGAATGGGCAGGTAGCCGGATCAAGCGTATGC
AGCCGCCGCATTGCATCAGCCATGATGGATACTTTCTCGGCAGGAGCAAGGTGAGATGACAGGAGATCCT
GCCCCGGCACTTCGCCCAATAGCAGCCAGTCCCTTCCCGCTTCAGTGACAACGTCGAGCACAGCTGCGCA
AGGAACGCCCGTCGTGGCCAGCCACGATAGCCGCGCTGCCTCGTCCTGCAGTTCATTCAGGGCACCGGAC
AGGTCGGTCTTGACAAAAAGAACCGGGCGCCCCTGCGCTGACAGCCGGAACACGGCGGCATCAGAGCAGC
CGATTGTCTGTTGTGCCCAGTCATAGCCGAATAGCCTCTCCACCCAAGCGGCCGGAGAACCTGCGTGCAA
TCCATCTTGTTCAATCATGCGAAACGATCCTCATCCTGTCTCTTGATCAGATCTTGATCCCCTGCGCCAT
CAGATCCTTGGCGGCAAGAAAGCCATCCAGTTTACTTTGCAGGGCTTCCCAACCTTACCAGAGGGCGCCC
CAGCTGGCAATTCCGGTTCGCTTGCTGTCCATAAAACCGCCCAGTCTAGCTATCGCCATGTAAGCCCACT
GCAAGCTACCTGCTTTCTCTTTGCGCTTGCGTTTTCCCTTGTCCAGATAGCCCAGTAGCTGACATTCATC
CGGGGTCAGCACCGTTTCTGCGGACTGGCTTTCTACGTGTTCCGCTTCCTTTAGCAGCCCTTGCGCCCTG
AGTGCTTGCGGCAGCGTGAAGCTTTTTGCAAAAGCCTAGGCCTCCAAAAAAGCCTCCTCACTACTTCTGG
AATAGCTCAGAGGCCGAGGCGGCCTCGGCCTCTGCATAAATAAAAAAAATTAGTCAGCCATGGGGCGGAG
AATGGGCGGAACTGGGCGGAGTTAGGGGCGGGATGGGCGGAGTTAGGGGCGGGACTATGGTTGCTGACTA
ATTGAGATGCATGCTTTGCATACTTCTGCCTGCTGGGGAGCCTGGGGACTTTCCACACCTGGTTGCTGAC
TA
